>Addgene plasmid #203015 | Salsa-BC174-P2G6 | addgene full sequence | sequence record 421368 | Addgene NGS Result
AGCGCCCAATACGCAAACCGCCTCTCCCCGCGCGTTGGCCGATTCATTAATGCAGTCGAGGGATCTCCAT
AAGAGAAGAGGGACAGCTATGACTGGGAGTAGTCAGGAGAGGAGGAAAAATCTGGCTAGTAAAACATGTA
AGGAAAATTTTAGGGATGTTAAAGAAAAAAATAACACAAAACAAAATATAAAAAAAATCTAACCTCAAGT
CAAGGCTTTTCTATGGAATAAGGAATGGACAGCAGGGGGCTGTTTCATATACTGATGACCTCTTTATAGC
CAACCTTTGTTCATGGCAGCCAGCATATGGGCATATGTTGCCAAACTCTAAACCAAATACTCATTCTGAT
GTTTTAAATGATTTGCCCTCCCATATGTCCTTCCGAGTGAGAGACACAAAAAATTCCAACACACTATTGC
AATGAAAATAAATTTCCTTTATTAGCCAGAAGTCAGATGCTCAAGGGGCTTCATGATGTCCCCATAATTT
TTGGCAGAGGGAAAAAGATCGATCTCAGTGGTATTTGTGAGCCAGGGCATTGGCCACACCAGCCACCACC
TTCTGATAGGCAGCCTGCACCTGAGGAGTGAATTCTTTGCCAAAATGATGAGACAGCACAACAACCAGCA
CGTTGCCCAGGAGCTGTAGGAAAGAGAAGAAGGCATGAACATGGTTAGCAGAGGGGCCCGGTTTGGACTC
AGAGTATTTTATCCTCATCTCAAACAGTGTATATCATTGTAACCATAAAGAGAAAGGCAGGATGATGACC
AGGGTGTAGTTGTTTCTACCAATAAGAATATTTCCACGCCAGCCAGAATTTATATGCAGAAATATTCTAC
CTTATCATTTAATTATAACAATTGTTCTCTAAAACTGTGCTGAAGTACAATATAATATACCCTGATTGCC
TTGAAAAAAAAGTGATTAGAGAAAGTACTTACAATCTGACAAATAAACAAAAGTGAATTTAAAAATTCGT
TACAAATGCAAGCTAAAGTTTAACGAAAAAGTTACAGAAAATGAAAAGAAAATAAGAGGAGACAATGGTT
GTCAACAGAGTAGAAAGTGAAAGAAACAAAATTATCATGAGGGTCCATGGTGATACAAGGGACATCTTCC
CATTCTAAACAACACCCTGAAAACTTTGCCCCCTCCATATAACATGAATTTTACAATAGCGAAAAAGAAA
GAACAATCAAGGGTCCCCAAACTCACCCTGAAGTTCTCAGCTCTAGAGATATCGTCGAGGCCGCGCTAGC
GTTTAAACTGTCGACCTTAATTAAGAGATCTGCTCGAGGCGCGTCAGCTGACTAGAGGATCCCCGGGTAC
CGAGCTCGAATTCGGGGCCGCGGAGGCTGGATCGGTCCCGGTGTCTTCTATGGAGGTCAAAACAGCGTGG
ATGGCGTCTCCAGGCGATCTGACGGTTCACTAAACGAGCTCTGCTTATATAGGCCTCCCACCGTACACGC
CTACCTCGACCCGGGTACCGAGCTCGACTTTCACTTTTCTCTATCACTGATAGGGAGTGGTAAACTCGAC
TTTCACTTTTCTCTATCACTGATAGGGAGTGGTAAACTCGACTTTCACTTTTCTCTATCACTGATAGGGA
GTGGTAAACTCGACTTTCACTTTTCTCTATCACTGATAGGGAGTGGTAAACTCGACTTTCACTTTTCTCT
ATCACTGATAGGGAGTGGTAAACTCGACCTATATAAGCAGAGCTCGTTTAGTGAACCGTCAGATCGCCTG
GAGACGCCATCCACGCTGTTTTGACCTCCATAGAAGACACCGGGACCGATCCAGCCTCCGCGGCCCCGAA
TTCCTGCAGCGGCCGCTCTAGAACTAGTGGATCCCCGCGGATGGTGAGCAAGGGCGAGGAGCTGTTCACC
GGGGTGGTGCCCATCCTGGTCGAGCTGGACGGCGACGTAAACGGCCACAAGTTCAGCGTGTCCGGCGAGG
GCGAGGGCGATGCCACCTACGGCAAGCTGACCCTGAAGTTCATCTGCACCACCGGCAAGCTGCCCGTGCC
CTGGCCCACCCTCGTGACCACCCTGACCTACGGCGTGCAGTGCTTCAGCCGCTACCCCGACCACATGAAG
CAGCACGACTTCTTCAAGTCCGCCATGCCCGAAGGCTACGTCCAGGAGCGCACCATCTTCTTCAAGGACG
ACGGCAACTACAAGACCCGCGCCGAGGTGAAGTTCGAGGGCGACACCCTGGTGAACCGCATCGAGCTGAA
GGGCATCGACTTCAAGGAGGACGGCAACATCCTGGGGCACAAGCTGGAGTACAACTACAACAGCCACAAC
GTCTATATCATGGCCGACAAGCAGAAGAACGGCATCAAGGTGAACTTCAAGATCCGCCACAACATCGAGG
ACGGCAGCGTGCAGCTCGCCGACCACTACCAGCAGAACACCCCCATCGGCGACGGCCCCGTGCTGCTGCC
CGACAACCACTACCTGAGCACCCAGTCCGCCCTGAGCAAAGACCCCAACGAGAAGCGCGATCACATGGTC
CTGCTGGAGTTCGTGACCGCCGCCGGGATCACTCTCGGCATGGACGAGCTGTACAAGTAAAGTCCCCACG
GAATTCGATATCAAGCTTGTCGACCTAGTTCTAGAGGATCCAGACATGATAAGATACATTGATGAGTTTG
GACAAACCACAACTAGAATGCAGTGAAAAAAATGCTTTATTTGTGAAATTTGTGATGCTATTGCTTTATT
TGTAACCATTATAAGCTGCAATAAACAAGTTAACAACAACAATTGCATTCATTTTATGTTTCAGGTTCAG
GGGGAGGTGTGGGAGGTTTTTTAAAGCAAGTAAAACCTCTACAAATGTGGTATGGCTGATTATGATCCTG
CAAGCCTCGTCGTCCTGGCCGGACCACGCTATCTGTGCAAGGTCCCCGGCCCCGGACGCGCGCTCCATGA
GCAGAGCGCCCGCCGCCGAGGCGAAGACTCGGGCGGCGCCCTGCCCGTCCCACCAGGTCAACAGGCGGTA
ACCGGCCTCTTCATCGGGAATGCGCGCGACCTTCAGCATCGCCGGCATGTCCCCCTGGCGGACGGGAAGT
ATCCAGCTCGACCAAGCTGGCCGCGTCGAGTGAAGACGAAAGGGCCTCGTGATACGCCTATTTTTATAGG
TTAATGTCATGATAATAATGGTTTCTTAGACGTCAGGTGGCACTTTTCGGGGAAATGTGCGCGGAACCCC
TATTTGTTTATTTTTCTAAATACATTCAAATATGTATCCGCTCATGAGACAATAACCCTGATAAATGCTT
CAATAATATTGAAAAAGGAAGAGTATGAGTATTCAACATTTCCGTGTCGCCCTTATTCCCTTTTTTGCGG
CATTTTGCCTTCCTGTTTTTGCTCACCCAGAAACGCTGGTGAAAGTAAAAGATGCTGAAGATCAGTTGGG
TGCACGAGTGGGTTACATCGAACTGGATCTCAACAGCGGTAAGATCCTTGAGAGTTTTCGCCCCGAAGAA
CGTTTTCCAATGATGAGCACTTTTAAAGTTCTGCTATGTGGCGCGGTATTATCCCGTGTTGACGCCGGGC
AAGAGCAACTCGGTCGCCGCATACACTATTCTCAGAATGACTTGGTTGAGTACTCACCAGTCACAGAAAA
GCATCTTACGGATGGCATGACAGTAAGAGAATTATGCAGTGCTGCCATAACCATGAGTGATAACACTGCG
GCCAACTTACTTCTGACAACGATCGGAGGACCGAAGGAGCTAACCGCTTTTTTGCACAACATGGGGGATC
ATGTAACTCGCCTTGATCGTTGGGAACCGGAGCTGAATGAAGCCATACCAAACGACGAGCGTGACACCAC
GATGCCTGTAGCAATGGCAACAACGTTGCGCAAACTATTAACTGGCGAACTACTTACTCTAGCTTCCCGG
CAACAATTAATAGACTGGATGGAGGCGGATAAAGTTGCAGGACCACTTCTGCGCTCGGCCCTTCCGGCTG
GCTGGTTTATTGCTGATAAATCTGGAGCCGGTGAGCGTGGGTCTCGCGGTATCATTGCAGCACTGGGGCC
AGATGGTAAGCCCTCCCGTATCGTAGTTATCTACACGACGGGGAGTCAGGCAACTATGGATGAACGAAAT
AGACAGATCGCTGAGATAGGTGCCTCACTGATTAAGCATTGGTAACTGTCAGACCAAGTTTACTCATATA
TACTTTAGATTGATTTAAAACTTCATTTTTAATTTAAAAGGATCTAGGTGAAGATCCTTTTTGATAATCT
CATGACCAAAATCCCTTAACGTGAGTTTTCGTTCCACTGAGCGTCAGACCCCGTAGAAAAGATCAAAGGA
TCTTCTTGAGATCCTTTTTTTCTGCGCGTAATCTGCTGCTTGCAAACAAAAAAACCACCGCTACCAGCGG
TGGTTTGTTTGCCGGATCAAGAGCTACCAACTCTTTTTCCGAAGGTAACTGGCTTCAGCAGAGCGCAGAT
ACCAAATACTGTTCTTCTAGTGTAGCCGTAGTTAGGCCACCACTTCAAGAACTCTGTAGCACCGCCTACA
TACCTCGCTCTGCTAATCCTGTTACCAGTGGCTGCTGCCAGTGGCGATAAGTCGTGTCTTACCGGGTTGG
ACTCAAGACGATAGTTACCGGATAAGGCGCAGCGGTCGGGCTGAACGGGGGGTTCGTGCACACAGCCCAG
CTTGGAGCGAACGACCTACACCGAACTGAGATACCTACAGCGTGAGCTATGAGAAAGCGCCACGCTTCCC
GAAGGGAGAAAGGCGGACAGGTATCCGGTAAGCGGCAGGGTCGGAACAGGAGAGCGCACGAGGGAGCTTC
CAGGGGGAAACGCCTGGTATCTTTATAGTCCTGTCGGGTTTCGCCACCTCTGACTTGAGCGTCGATTTTT
GTGATGCTCGTCAGGGGGGCGGAGCCTATGGAAAAACGCCAGCAACGCGGCCTTTTTACGGTTCCTGGCC
TTTTGCTGGCCTTTTGCTCACATGTTCTTTCCTGCGTTATCCCCTGATTCTGTGGATAACCGTATTACCG
CCTTTGAGTGAGCTGATACCGCTCGCCGCAGCCGAACGACCGAGCGCAGCGAGTCAGTGAGCGAGGAAGC
GGAAG
Features (pLannotate 1.2.2; 17 found; start..end, strand, type, name):
      2..55      +  CDS            lacI (fragment): lac repressor; lacI; The lac repressor binds to the lac operator to inhibit transcription in E. coli. This inhibition can be relieved by adding lactose or isopropyl-β-D-thiogalactopyranoside (IPTG).
    388..443     -  polyA_signal   β-globin poly(A) signal: rabbit β-globin polyadenylation signal (Gil and Proudfoot, 1987)
    518..640     -  CDS            HBB: HBB_COLGU - Experimental evidence at transcript level: Swiss-Prot protein existence level 2. Involved in oxygen transport from the lung to the various peripheral tissues. From Colobus guereza (Mantled guereza) (Eastern black-and-white colobus monkey).
    644..1216    -  intron         β-globin intron: intron from rabbit β-globin gene
   1312..1343    -  misc_feature   MCS (fragment): pUC18/19 multiple cloning site
   1437..1475    -  promoter       minimal CMV promoter: human cytomegalovirus (CMV) immediate early promoter
   1493..1708    -  protein_bind   tetracycline response element (fragment): contains seven copies of the tetracycline operator tetO tetracycline repressor TetR
   1708..1753    +  promoter       TRE3GV promoter (fragment): 3rd-generation Tet-responsive promoter that can be activated by binding of Tet-On® 3G, optimized for retroviral and lentiviral vectors
   1829..1856    +  misc_feature   MCS (fragment): pBluescript multiple cloning site
   1861..2580    +  CDS            EGFP: the original enhanced GFP (Yang et al., 1996) mammalian codon-optimized
   2590..2613    +  misc_feature   MCS (fragment): pBluescript multiple cloning site
   2627..2761    -  polyA_signal   SV40 poly(A) signal: SV40 polyadenylation signal
   2784..2867    -  CDS            large T antigen (fragment): large T antigen from SV40 (simian virus 40)
   2861..3091    -  CDS            str (fragment): STR_KLEPN - Protein inferred from homology: Swiss-Prot protein existence level 3. The aminoglycoside phosphotransferases achieve inactivation of their antibiotic substrates by phosphorylation. From Klebsiella pneumoniae.
   3210..3314    +  promoter       AmpR promoter: bla
   3315..4175    +  CDS            AmpR: β-lactamase; bla; confers resistance to ampicillin, carbenicillin, and related antibiotics
   4346..4934    +  rep_origin     ori: high-copy-number ColE1/pMB1/pBR322/pUC origin of replication
