[The description below was written by a language model from this plasmid's Addgene catalogue record and pLannotate feature annotations shown in this document.]
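Description:
Salsa-BC174-P2G6 is a 5.1 kb mammalian expression plasmid built on the pCER206 backbone. It is one member of a set of barcoded reporter plasmids made for PRESTO-Salsa, a highly multiplexed assay for screening GPCR activation. It is maintained in E. coli as a high-copy plasmid through a ColE1/pUC-type origin and is selected with ampicillin via the β-lactamase gene and its native promoter. No mammalian selection marker is annotated. Short fragments matching lacI, SV40 large T antigen and an aminoglycoside phosphotransferase appear to be non-functional backbone remnants.

The payload is a synthetic insert of about 730 bp listed as EGFP/BC174, cloned between BsrGI and HindIII sites and placed under a Tet response element. The feature table shows a central block of tetO repeats flanked by minimal promoters pointing in opposite directions, which suggests a bidirectional Tet-responsive layout. On one side a TRE3G-type fragment drives mammalian codon-optimized EGFP, followed by a short polylinker region and an SV40 polyadenylation signal. The BC174 barcode is not annotated as a separate feature. Given the cloning sites and insert size, it probably lies at or just downstream of the 3′ end of the EGFP transcript, but the record does not state its exact position. On the other side a minimal CMV promoter faces a polylinker fragment, a rabbit β-globin intron with adjoining exon sequence, and a β-globin poly(A) signal, with no coding insert annotated in that arm.

Transcription from the TRE depends on a tetracycline-controlled transactivator, so the reporter yields EGFP and a barcode-bearing transcript only when such an activator is present. The unique barcode presumably allows the output of this reporter to be distinguished by sequencing when many reporters are pooled, as the multiplexed screening purpose implies.
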