Addgene plasmid #203015: Salsa-BC174-P2G6
Purpose: Expression of barcoded reporter plasmid for PRESTO-Salsa; EGFP/BC174
Depositing lab: Noah Palm. Depositing organization: Yale University. Publication: Highly multiplexed bioactivity screening reveals human and microbiota metabolome-GPCRome interactions. Chen H, Rosen CE, Gonzalez-Hernandez JA, Song D, Potempa J, Ring AM, Palm NW. Cell. 2023 Jul 6;186(14):3095-3110.e19. doi: 10.1016/j.cell.2023.05.024. Epub 2023 Jun 14. PubMed 37321219.
Backbone
  Vector backbone: pCER206
  Vector type: Mammalian Expression
Growth in bacteria
  Bacterial resistance: Ampicillin, 100 μg/mL
  Growth temperature: 37°C
  Growth strain: DH5alpha
  Copy number: High Copy
Gene/Insert
  Gene/Insert name: EGFP/BC174
  Species: Synthetic
  Insert size (bp): 730
  Promoter: Tet Response Element (TRE)
  Cloning method: Restriction Enzyme; 5′ cloning site BsrGI (not destroyed); 3′ cloning site HindIII (not destroyed)
  Sequencing primers: 5′ Custom primer (GAAGCGCGATCACATGG)
Terms and licenses: Academic/Nonprofit Terms; Industry Terms: Not Available to Industry
How to cite: Salsa-BC174-P2G6 was a gift from Noah Palm (Addgene plasmid # 203015 ; http://n2t.net/addgene:203015 ; RRID:Addgene_203015)
