>Addgene plasmid #203015 | Salsa-BC174-P2G6 | depositor partial sequence | sequence record 393888 | BC174
AGTCCCCACG
